Addgene plasmid #87777: pEN_TTmiRc2 3XFLAG-MKK7-EE-NLS
Purpose: Used as a donor vector containing N-term 3xFLAG to clone into pSLIK-Hygro
Depositing lab: Kevin Janes. Depositing organization: University of Virginia. Publication: Profiling Subcellular Protein Phosphatase Responses to Coxsackievirus B3 Infection of Cardiomyocytes. Shah M, Smolko CM, Kinicki S, Chapman ZD, Brautigan DL, Janes KA. Mol Cell Proteomics. 2017 Apr;16(4 suppl 1):S244-S262. doi: 10.1074/mcp.O116.063487. Epub 2017 Feb 7. PubMed 28174228.
Backbone
  Vector backbone: pEN_TTmiRc2 3xFLAG
  Backbone manufacturer: Addgene #83274
  Backbone size w/o insert (bp): 4496
  Total vector size (bp): 4938
Growth in bacteria
  Bacterial resistance: Gentamicin, 10 μg/mL
  Growth temperature: 37°C
  Growth strain: DH5alpha
  Copy number: Unknown
Gene/Insert
  Gene/Insert name: MKK7-EE
  Insert size (bp): 1080
  GenBank ID: NM_001042557
  Tag / fusion protein: 3xFLAG (N terminal on backbone); NLS (C terminal on insert)
  Cloning method: Restriction Enzyme; 5′ cloning site Spe1 (destroyed during cloning); 3′ cloning site Mfe1 (not destroyed)
  Sequencing primers: 5′ pCEP-FWD
Terms and licenses: Academic/Nonprofit Terms; Industry Terms: Not Available to Industry
How to cite: pEN_TTmiRc2 3XFLAG-MKK7-EE-NLS was a gift from Kevin Janes (Addgene plasmid # 87777 ; http://n2t.net/addgene:87777 ; RRID:Addgene_87777)
