[The description below was written by a language model from this plasmid's Addgene catalogue record and pLannotate feature annotations shown in this document.]
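Description:
pEN_TTmiRc2 3XFLAG-MKK7-EE-NLS is a Gateway entry (donor) plasmid built on the pEN_TTmiRc2 3xFLAG backbone and intended for transferring a tagged, doxycycline-regulatable expression cassette into the lentiviral destination vector pSLIK-Hygro. It is propagated in E. coli from a high-copy ColE1/pUC-type origin and selected with gentamicin. Resistance comes from the aacC1 gentamicin acetyltransferase gene driven by a class 1 integron Pc promoter. This cassette appears to sit within a disrupted kanamycin resistance gene, since only two KanR fragments flank it in the annotation. The rrnB T1 and T2 terminators lie upstream of the recombination cassette, where they would insulate it from read-through transcription from the backbone.

The payload lies between attL1 and attL2, the sites used in an LR Clonase reaction with an attR-containing destination vector. Within this interval, a tight TRE promoter (seven tet operators fused to a minimal CMV promoter) drives an N-terminal 3xFLAG epitope fused to MKK7-EE, with a C-terminal nuclear localization signal recorded in the catalogue entry. The NLS is not annotated separately in the feature table. The coding region is annotated as a fragment matching Map2k7, the dual-specificity kinase that phosphorylates and activates the JNK stress-activated kinases. The "EE" designation presumably denotes phosphomimetic glutamate substitutions giving an activated kinase, though the record does not define it. The insert was cloned by restriction digestion, destroying the 5′ SpeI site and retaining the 3′ MfeI site. The listed backbone and insert sizes do not sum to the stated total, suggesting that the insert replaced backbone sequence. After recombination into pSLIK-Hygro, the cassette should allow inducible expression of FLAG-detectable, nucleus-targeted MKK7, consistent with the associated study of subcellular signalling in cardiomyocytes.
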