Features (pLannotate 1.2.2; 13 found; start..end, strand, type, name):
     18..606     +  rep_origin     ori: high-copy-number ColE1/pMB1/pBR322/pUC origin of replication
    774..817     -  terminator     rrnB T1 terminator: Escherichia coli rrnB; transcription terminator T1 from the E. coli rrnB gene
    949..976     +  terminator     rrnB T2 terminator: transcription terminator T2 from the E. coli rrnB gene
   1026..1125    +  protein_bind   attL1: mutant version of attL; recombination site for the Gateway® LR reaction LR Clonase™
   1157..1471    +  promoter       tight TRE promoter: Tet-responsive promoter PTight, consisting of seven tet operator sequences followed by the minimal CMV promoter
   1480..1545    +  CDS            3xFLAG: three tandem FLAG® epitope tags, followed by an enterokinase cleavage site
   1558..2595    +  CDS            Map2k7 (fragment): MP2K7_RAT - Experimental evidence at protein level: Swiss-Prot protein existence level 1. Dual specificity protein kinase which acts as an essential component of the MAP kinase signal transduction pathway. Essential component of the stress-activated protein kinase/c-Jun N-terminal kinase (SAP/JNK) signaling pathway. With MAP2K4/MKK4, is the one of the only known kinase to directly activate the stress-activated protein kinase/c-Jun N-terminal kinases MAPK8/JNK1, MAPK9/JNK2 and MAPK10/JNK3. MAP2K4/MKK4 and MAP2K7/MKK7 both activate the JNKs by phosphorylation, but they differ in their preference
   2667..2766    -  protein_bind   attL2: mutant version of attL; recombination site for the Gateway® LR reaction LR Clonase™
   2889..3515    +  CDS            KanR (fragment): aminoglycoside phosphotransferase; aph(3')-Ia; confers resistance to kanamycin in bacteria or G418 (Geneticin®) in eukaryotes
   3549..4082    -  CDS            GmR: gentamycin acetyltransferase; aacC1; confers resistance to gentamycin
   4271..4299    -  promoter       Pc promoter: intI1 (promoter lies within the coding sequence); class 1 integron promoter
   4277..4624    -  CDS            YPR2_ECOLX (fragment): Protein predicted: Swiss-Prot protein existence level 4. From Escherichia coli.
   4629..4813    +  CDS            KanR (fragment): aminoglycoside phosphotransferase; aph(3')-Ia; confers resistance to kanamycin in bacteria or G418 (Geneticin®) in eukaryotes
>Addgene plasmid #87777 | pEN_TTmiRc2 3XFLAG-MKK7-EE-NLS | addgene full sequence | sequence record 174433 | Addgene NGS Result
AAGATCAAAGGATCTTCTTGAGATCCTTTTTTTCTGCGCGTAATCTGCTGCTTGCAAACAAAAAAACCAC
CGCTACCAGCGGTGGTTTGTTTGCCGGATCAAGAGCTACCAACTCTTTTTCCGAAGGTAACTGGCTTCAG
CAGAGCGCAGATACCAAATACTGTTCTTCTAGTGTAGCCGTAGTTAGGCCACCACTTCAAGAACTCTGTA
GCACCGCCTACATACCTCGCTCTGCTAATCCTGTTACCAGTGGCTGCTGCCAGTGGCGATAAGTCGTGTC
TTACCGGGTTGGACTCAAGACGATAGTTACCGGATAAGGCGCAGCGGTCGGGCTGAACGGGGGGTTCGTG
CACACAGCCCAGCTTGGAGCGAACGACCTACACCGAACTGAGATACCTACAGCGTGAGCTATGAGAAAGC
GCCACGCTTCCCGAAGGGAGAAAGGCGGACAGGTATCCGGTAAGCGGCAGGGTCGGAACAGGAGAGCGCA
CGAGGGAGCTTCCAGGGGGAAACGCCTGGTATCTTTATAGTCCTGTCGGGTTTCGCCACCTCTGACTTGA
GCGTCGATTTTTGTGATGCTCGTCAGGGGGGCGGAGCCTATGGAAAAACGCCAGCAACGCGGCCTTTTTA
CGGTTCCTGGCCTTTTGCTGGCCTTTTGCTCACATGTTCTTTCCTGCGTTATCCCCTGATTCTGTGGATA
ACCGTATTACCGCTAGCATGGATCTCGGGGACGTCTAACTACTAAGCGAGAGTAGGGAACTGCCAGGCAT
CAAATAAAACGAAAGGCTCAGTCGGAAGACTGGGCCTTTCGTTTTATCTGTTGTTTGTCGGTGAACGCTC
TCCTGAGTAGGACAAATCCGCCGGGAGCGGATTTGAACGTTGTGAAGCAACGGCCCGGAGGGTGGCGGGC
AGGACGCCCGCCATAAACTGCCAGGCATCAAACTAAGCAGAAGGCCATCCTGACGGATGGCCTTTTTGCG
TTTCTACAAACTCTTCCTGTTAGTTAGTTACTTAAGCTCGGGCCCCAAATAATGATTTTATTTTGACTGA
TAGTGACCTGTTCGTTGCAACAAATTGATAAGCAATGCTTTTTTATAATGCCAACTTTGTACAAAAAAGC
AGGCTTTAAAGGAACCAATTCAGTCGACTGGATCCCGAGTTTACTCCCTATCAGTGATAGAGAACGTATG
TCGAGTTTACTCCCTATCAGTGATAGAGAACGATGTCGAGTTTACTCCCTATCAGTGATAGAGAACGTAT
GTCGAGTTTACTCCCTATCAGTGATAGAGAACGTATGTCGAGTTTACTCCCTATCAGTGATAGAGAACGT
ATGTCGAGTTTATCCCTATCAGTGATAGAGAACGTATGTCGAGTTTACTCCCTATCAGTGATAGAGAACG
TATGTCGAGGTAGGCGTGTACGGTGGGAGGCCTATATAAGCAGAGCTCGTTTAGTGAACCGTCAGATCGC
CACTAGATGGACTACAAAGACCATGACGGTGATTATAAAGATCATGACATCGATTACAAGGATGACGATG
ACAAGACTAGAGGATCCATGCTGGGGCTCCCATCAACCTTGTTCACACCGCGCAGTATGGAGAGCATCGA
GATTGACCAGAAGCTGCAGGAGATCATGAAGCAGACAGGGTACCTGACTATCGGGGGCCAGCGTTATCAG
GCAGAAATCAATGACTTGGAGAACTTGGGTGAGATGGGCAGTGGTACCTGTGGTCAGGTGTGGAAGATGC
GGTTCCGGAAGACAGGCCACATCATTGCTGTTAAGCAAATGCGGCGCTCTGGGAACAAGGAAGAGAATAA
GCGCATTTTGATGGACCTGGATGTAGTACTCAAGAGCCATGACTGCCCTTACATCGTTCAGTGCTTTGGC
ACCTTCATCACCAACACAGACGTCTTTATTGCCATGGAGCTCATGGGCACATGTGCAGAGAAGCTGAAGA
AACGAATGCAGGGCCCCATTCCAGAGCGAATCCTGGGCAAGATGACTGTGGCGATTGTGAAAGCACTGTA
CTATCTGAAGGAGAAGCATGGCGTCATCCATCGCGATGTCAAACCCTCCAACATCCTGCTAGATGAGCGG
GGCCAGATCAAGCTCTGTGACTTTGGCATCAGTGGCCGCCTTGTTGACGAAAAAGCCAAAGAACGGAGTG
CTGGCTGTGCTGCCTATATGGCTCCCGAGCGCATCGACCCTCCAGATCCCACCAAGCCTGACTATGACAT
CCGAGCTGATGTGTGGAGCCTGGGCATCTCACTGGTGGAGCTGGCAACAGGACAGTTCCCCTATAAGAAC
TGCAAGACGGACTTTGAGGTCCTCACCAAAGTCCTACAGGAAGAGCCCCCACTCCTGCCTGGTCACATGG
GCTTCTCAGGGGACTTCCAGTCATTTGTCAAAGACTGCCTTACTAAAGATCACAGGAAGAGACCAAAGTA
TAATAAGCTACTTGAACACAGCTTCATCAAGCACTATGAGATACTCGAGGTGGATGTCGCGTCCTGGTTT
AAGGATGTCATGGCGAAGACCGAGTCCCCAAGGACTAGTGGAGTCCTGAGTCAGCACCATCTGCCCTTCT
TCAGGGGTGGTTCTGGTCCGAAGAAAAAACGTAAAGTGTAGCAATTGGAAGACTAATGCGTTTTCGAGAT
ATCTAGACCCAGCTTTCTTGTACAAAGTTGGCATTATAAGAAAGCATTGCTTATCAATTTGTTGCAACGA
ACAGGTCACTATCAGTCAAAATAAAATCATTATTTGCCATCCAGCTGCAGCTCTGGCCCGTGTCTCAAAA
TCTCTGATGTTACATTGCACAAGATAAAAATATATCATCATGAACAATAAAACTGTCTGCTTACATAAAC
AGTAATACAAGGGGTGTTATGAGCCATATTCAACGGGAAACGTCGAGGCCGCGATTAAATTCCAACATGG
ATGCTGATTTATATGGGTATAAATGGGCTCGCGATAATGTCGGGCAATCAGGTGCGACAATCTATCGCTT
GTATGGGAAGCCCGATGCGCCAGAGTTGTTTCTGAAACATGGCAAAGGTAGCGTTGCCAATGATGTTACA
GATGAGATGGTCAGACTAAACTGGCTGACGGAATTTATGCCTCTTCCGACCATCAAGCATTTTATCCGTA
CTCCTGATGATGCATGGTTACTCACCACTGCGATCCCCGGAAAAACAGCATTCCAGGTATTAGAAGAATA
TCCTGATTCAGGTGAAAATATTGTTGATGCGCTGGCAGTGTCCCTGCGCCGGTTGCATTCGATTCCTGTT
TGTAATTGTCCTTTTAACAGCGATCGCGTATTTCGTCTCGCTCAGGCGCAATCACGAATGAATAACGGTT
TGGTTGATGCGAGTGATTTTGATGACGAGCGTAATGGCTGGCCTGTTGAACAAGTCTGGAAAGAAATGCA
TAAACTTTTGCCATTCTCACCGGATTCAGTCGTCACTCATGGTGATTTCTCACTTGATAACCTTATTTTT
GACGAGGGGAAATTAGGCCGGGAAGCCGATCTCGGCTTGAACGAATTGTTAGGTGGCGGTACTTGGGTCG
ATATCAAAGTGCATCACTTCTTCCCGTATGCCCAACTTTGTATAGAGAGCCACTGCGGGATCGTCACCGT
AATCTGCTTGCACGTAGATCACATAAGCACCAAGCGCGTTGGCCTCATGCTTGAGGAGATTGATGAGCGC
GGTGGCAATGCCCTGCCTCCGGTGCTCGCCGGAGACTGCGAGATCATAGATATAGATCTCACTACGCGGC
TGCTCAAACTTGGGCAGAACGTAAGCCGCGAGAGCGCCAACAACCGCTTCTTGGTCGAAGGCAGCAAGCG
CGATGAATGTCTTACTACGGAGCAAGTTCCCGAGGTAATCGGAGTCCGGCTGATGTTGGGAGTAGGTGGC
TACGTCTCCGAACTCACGACCGAAAAGATCAAGAGCAGCCCGCATGGATTTGACTTGGTCAGGGCCGAGC
CTACATGTGCGAATGATGCCCATACTTGAGCCACCTAACTTTGTTTTAGGGCGACTGCCCTGCTGCGTAA
CATCGTTGCTGCTGCGTAACATCGTTGCTGCTCCATAACATCAAACATCGACCCACGGCGTAACGCGCTT
GCTGCTTGGATGCCCGAGGCATAGACTGTACAAAAAAACAGTCATAACAAGCCATGAAAACCGCCACTGC
GCCGTTACCACCGCTGCGTTCGGTCAAGGTTCTGGACCAGTTGCGTGAGCGCATACGCTACTTGCATTAC
AGTTTACGAACCGAACAGGCTTATGTCAACTGGGTTCGTGCCTTCATCCGTTTCCACGGTGTGCGTCACC
CGGCAACCTTGGGCAGCAGCGAAGTCGAGGCATTTCTGTCCTGGCTGGCGAACGAGCGCAAGGTTTCGGT
CTCCACGCATCGTCAGGCATTGGCGGCCTTGCTGTTCTTCTACGGCAAGGTGCTGTGCACGGATCTGCCC
TGGCTTCAGGAGATCGGAAGACCTCGGCCGTCGCGGCGCTTGCCGGTGGTGCTGACCCCGGATGAAGTGG
TTCGCATCCTCGGTTTTCTGGAAGGCGAGCATCGTTTGTTCGCCCAGGACTCTAGCTATAGTTCTAGTGG
TTGGCTACTAATAGGTTGTATTGATGTTGGACGAGTCGGAATCGCAGACCGATACCAGGATCTTGCCATC
CTATGGAACTGCCTCGGTGAGTTTTCTCCTTCATTACAGAAACGGCTTTTTCAAAAATATGGTATTGATA
ATCCTGATATGAATAAATTGCAGTTTCATTTGATGCTCGATGAGTTTTTCTAATCAGAATTGGTTAATTG
GTTGTAACACTGGCAGAGCATTACGCTGACTTGACGGGACGGCGCAAGCTCATGACCAAAATCCCTTAAC
GTGAGTTTTCGTTCCACTGAGCGTCAGACCCCGTAGAA
