>Addgene plasmid #87777 | pEN_TTmiRc2 3XFLAG-MKK7-EE-NLS | depositor partial sequence | sequence record 171309 | ORF
ATGGACTACAAAGACCATGACGGTGATTATAAAGATCATGACATCGATTACAAGGATGACGATGACAAGA
CTAGAGGATCCATGCTGGGGCTCCCATCAACCTTGTTCACACCGCGCAGTATGGAGAGCATCGAGATTGA
CCAGAAGCTGCAGGAGATCATGAAGCAGACAGGGTACCTGACTATCGGGGGCCAGCGTTATCAGGCAGAA
ATCAATGACTTGGAGAACTTGGGTGAGATGGGCAGTGGTACCTGTGGTCAGGTGTGGAAGATGCGGTTCC
GGAAGACAGGCCACATCATTGCTGTTAAGCAAATGCGGCGCTCTGGGAACAAGGAAGAGAATAAGCGCAT
TTTGATGGACCTGGATGTAGTACTCAAGAGCCATGACTGCCCTTACATCGTTCAGTGCTTTGGCACCTTC
ATCACCAACACAGACGTCTTTATTGCCATGGAGCTCATGGGCACATGTGCAGAGAAGCTGAAGAAACGAA
TGCAGGGCCCCATTCCAGAGCGAATCCTGGGCAAGATGACTGTGGCGATTGTGAAAGCACTGTACTATCT
GAAGGAGAAGCATGGCGTCATCCATCGCGATGTCAAACCCTCCAACATCCTGCTAGATGAGCGGGGCCAG
ATCAAGCTCTGTGACTTTGGCATCAGTGGCCGCCTTGTTGACGAAAAAGCCAAAGAACGGAGTGCTGGCT
GTGCTGCCTATATGGCTCCCGAGCGCATCGACCCTCCAGATCCCACCAAGCCTGACTATGACATCCGAGC
TGATGTGTGGAGCCTGGGCATCTCACTGGTGGAGCTGGCAACAGGACAGTTCCCCTATAAGAACTGCAAG
ACGGACTTTGAGGTCCTCACCAAAGTCCTACAGGAAGAGCCCCCACTCCTGCCTGGTCACATGGGCTTCT
CAGGGGACTTCCAGTCATTTGTCAAAGACTGCCTTACTAAAGATCACAGGAAGAGACCAAAGTATAATAA
GCTACTTGAACACAGCTTCATCAAGCACTATGAGATACTCGAGGTGGATGTCGCGTCCTGGTTTAAGGAT
GTCATGGCGAAGACCGAGTCCCCAAGGACTAGTGGAGTCCTGAGTCAGCACCATCTGCCCTTCTTCAGGG
GTGGTTCTGGTCCGAAGAAAAAACGTAAAGTGTAG
